LOCUS       Exported 4053 bp ds-DNA circular SYN 13-MAY-2021
DEFINITION  Cloning Module.
ACCESSION   .
VERSION     .
KEYWORDS    pUG-65
SOURCE      synthetic DNA construct
  ORGANISM  synthetic DNA construct
REFERENCE   1 (bases 1 to 4053)
  AUTHORS   Kowarschik K, Hoehenwarter W, Marillonnet S, Trujillo M
  TITLE     UbiGate: a synthetic biology toolbox to analyse ubiquitination.
  JOURNAL   New Phytol. 2018 Mar;217(4):1749-1763. doi: 10.1111/nph.14900. Epub
            2017 Nov 30.
  PUBMED    29194629
REFERENCE   2 (bases 1 to 4053)
  AUTHORS   .
  TITLE     Direct Submission
  JOURNAL   Exported May 13, 2021 from SnapGene Server 1.1.58
            http://www.snapgene.com
FEATURES             Location/Qualifiers
     source          1..4053
                     /organism="synthetic DNA construct"
                     /mol_type="other DNA"
     primer_bind     30..47
                     /label=L4440
                     /note="L4440 vector, forward primer"
     primer_bind     complement(1967..1985)
                     /label=pBRforEco
                     /note="pBR322 vectors, upsteam of EcoRI site, forward
                     primer"
     promoter        2053..2157
                     /gene="bla"
                     /label=AmpR promoter
     CDS             2379..3170
                     /codon_start=1
                     /gene="aadA"
                     /product="aminoglycoside adenylyltransferase (Murphy,
                     1985)"
                     /label=SmR
                     /note="confers resistance to spectinomycin and
                     streptomycin"
                     /translation="MREAVIAEVSTQLSEVVGVIERHLEPTLLAVHLYGSAVDGGLKPH
                     SDIDLLVTVTVRLDETTRRALINDLLETSASPGESEILRAVEVTIVVHDDIIPWRYPAK
                     RELQFGEWQRNDILAGIFEPATIDIDLAILLTKAREHSVALVGPAAEELFDPVPEQDLF
                     EALNETLTLWNSPPDWAGDERNVVLTLSRIWYSAVTGKIAPKDVAADWAMERLPAQYQP
                     VILEARQAYLGQEEDRLASRADQLEEFVHYVKGEITKVVGK"
     rep_origin      3341..3929
                     /direction=RIGHT
                     /label=ori
                     /note="high-copy-number ColE1/pMB1/pBR322/pUC origin of
                     replication"
     primer_bind     3830..3849
                     /label=pBR322ori-F
                     /note="pBR322 origin, forward primer"
ORIGIN
        1 ccgctcgccg cagccgaacg accgagcgca gcgagtcagt gagcgaggaa gcggaagagc
       61 gcccaatacg caaaccgcct ctccccgcgc gttggccgat tcattaatca ctctgtggtc
      121 tcaaatgatg gctgaagccg gtgacgagaa tctttacgcc gccgccagag acatcgccag
      181 agctctcggc aaggatccaa gtgccgccgg agatatctta cagattctct ccggttatgg
      241 cgcttccgga aaccgcggcg gagatcctcg acccacccca tcccgcggcg gctcaaacgt
      301 caactttgac cgagccctca cctctttaga gagacagatc tccagctaca tcgtggaaga
      361 tcgaccgatc tggtctgatc ccgttgactc gcgcaccttc ctcgactctg ttgatgagct
      421 acttgcgatt gccggagact tgagatccat ggccggagat aaatccgtcg ccgtctgtca
      481 atcccgtgcc gatgagctga ttcaacaggt gatgtttagg cttcaagaag agtttggatt
      541 tgtaatggac cgagcccctg actcgtttga ctcggacgat gagttccccg gcgaagagga
      601 caacgacaca agcgacgggg taatcgttgc tcgtccaatc actgattaca aaatcgtgat
      661 cgaggcgtta caatctagcg ttattggcga tctaaacgcg atcgctgtgc gcatggtcgc
      721 tggtggattt gcaaaagagt gttcaagagt gtacagcagt cgacgaagag agtttctaga
      781 ggagagtttg tcgaggttac atctcagagg actaagtatg gaggaagtgc aagagagtcc
      841 atggcaagat cttgaggacg aaatcgaccg ttggattaaa gccgtaacgc tgatattcca
      901 cgttttcttc ccgagcgagc ggcttctctg cgatcgcgtt ttctctgatc ttcctgtttc
      961 ctctgtaacc gatctttctt tcatggaagt ttgtcgcgga accacaacac agcttctgaa
     1021 tttcgcagac gcgatcgctt taggaagccg tttacctgaa cgtttgttta aggttgtgga
     1081 tttatacgaa gcgatgcaag accttattcc taagatggaa acgctatttt ctgatcgata
     1141 ttgttcgccg ctaaggcatg aggcgctcgc gattcataaa cggttaggag aagcgattag
     1201 agggatattt atggagctgg agaatttaat ccgacgtgac cctcccaaaa cagcgtttcc
     1261 tggcggtggg attcacccga tcacgcggta cgtgatgaat tatctgcgtg cggcgtgtaa
     1321 atcgcggcaa tcgttggagc agatacttga ccagacagga aatgaaaccg gatcagatac
     1381 cagaccgttg tctgtgcaaa tcatatgggt tttggagttg ttggagagta acttggaagg
     1441 caagaaaaga acttatcgtg atccgtcttt gtgtttcttg ttcatgatga acaatgacaa
     1501 gtatattctt gataaggcta aggataacga gctaggttta gtcctaggag aagattggat
     1561 tgtgaagcac gcagcgaaac tgaggcaata ccattctaat taccgaagga gctcatggaa
     1621 ccaagtggtg ggattgctta ggaccgatgg tccgtatccc aagttagtag agaacctaag
     1681 attgttcaaa tcacagttcg atgaggtgtg taaggtgcaa tctcaatggg ttgttagtga
     1741 tgggcaattg agggaggagt taagaagctc tgttgccgga attgtatctc cggcgtactc
     1801 gaatttcatc agaagattga aggagtcacc ggagattaat gggaggcgtg gagagccgtt
     1861 tattccgtat actgttgaag atgtggagtt tataatcaaa cggttgttca aggaaagctc
     1921 aagttgagct ttgagaccac gaagtggctc ttcagtggac gaaagggcct cgtgatacgc
     1981 ctatttttat aggttaatgt catgataata atggtttctt agacgtcagg tggcactttt
     2041 cggggaaatg tgcgcggaac ccctatttgt ttatttttct aaatacattc aaatatgtat
     2101 ccgctcatga gacaataacc ctgataaatg cttcaataat attgaaaaag gaagagtatg
     2161 cgctcacgca actggtccag aaccttgacc gaacgcagcg gtggtaacgg cgcagtggcg
     2221 gttttcatgg cttgttatga ctgttttttt ttggggtaca gtctatgcct cgggcatcca
     2281 agcagcaagc gcgttacgcc gtgggtcgat gtttgatgtt atggagcagc aacgatgtta
     2341 cgcagcaggg cagtcgccct aaaacaaagt taaacatcat gagggaagcg gtgatcgccg
     2401 aagtatcgac tcaactatca gaggtagttg gcgtcatcga gcgccatctc gaaccgacgt
     2461 tgctggccgt acatttgtac ggctccgcag tggatggcgg cctgaagcca cacagcgata
     2521 ttgatttgct ggttacggtg accgtaaggc ttgatgaaac aacgcggcga gctttgatca
     2581 acgacctttt ggaaacttcg gcttcccctg gagagagcga gattctccgc gctgtagaag
     2641 tcaccattgt tgtgcacgac gacatcattc cgtggcgtta tccagctaag cgcgaactgc
     2701 aatttggaga atggcagcgc aatgacattc ttgcaggtat cttcgagcca gccacgatcg
     2761 acattgatct ggctatcttg ctgacaaaag caagagaaca tagcgttgcc ttggtaggtc
     2821 cagcggcgga ggaactcttt gatccggttc ctgaacagga tctatttgag gcgctaaatg
     2881 aaaccttaac gctatggaac tcgccgcccg actgggctgg cgatgagcga aatgtagtgc
     2941 ttacgttgtc ccgcatttgg tacagcgcag taaccggcaa aatcgcgccg aaggatgtcg
     3001 ctgccgactg ggcaatggag cgcctgccgg cccagtatca gcccgtcata cttgaagcta
     3061 gacaggctta tcttggacaa gaagaagatc gcttggcctc gcgcgcagat cagttggaag
     3121 aatttgtcca ttacgtaaaa ggcgagatca ccaaggtagt cggcaaataa ctgtcagacc
     3181 aagtttactc atatatactt tagattgatt taaaacttca tttttaattt aaaaggatct
     3241 aggtgaagat cctttttgat aatctcatga ccaaaatccc ttaacgtgag ttttcgttcc
     3301 actgagcgtc agaccccgta gaaaagatca aaggatcttc ttgagatcct ttttttctgc
     3361 gcgtaatctg ctgcttgcaa acaaaaaaac caccgctacc agcggtggtt tgtttgccgg
     3421 atcaagagct accaactctt tttccgaagg taactggctt cagcagagcg cagataccaa
     3481 atactgttct tctagtgtag ccgtagttag gccaccactt caagaactct gtagcaccgc
     3541 ctacatacct cgctctgcta atcctgttac cagtggctgc tgccagtggc gataagtcgt
     3601 gtcttaccgg gttggactca agacgatagt taccggataa ggcgcagcgg tcgggctgaa
     3661 cggggggttc gtgcacacag cccagcttgg agcgaacgac ctacaccgaa ctgagatacc
     3721 tacagcgtga gctatgagaa agcgccacgc ttcccgaagg gagaaaggcg gacaggtatc
     3781 cggtaagcgg cagggtcgga acaggagagc gcacgaggga gcttccaggg ggaaacgcct
     3841 ggtatcttta tagtcctgtc gggtttcgcc acctctgact tgagcgtcga tttttgtgat
     3901 gctcgtcagg ggggcggagc ctatggaaaa acgccagcaa cgcggccttt ttacggttcc
     3961 tggccttttg ctggcctttt gctcacatgt tctttcctgc gttatcccct gattctgtgg
     4021 ataaccgtat taccgccttt gagtgagctg ata
//
