>Addgene plasmid #104716 | pUG-65 | depositor full sequence | sequence record 198545 | Full Sequence
GTGGCTCTTCAGTGGACGAAAGGGCCTCGTGATACGCCTATTTTTATAGGTTAATGTCATGATAATAATG
GTTTCTTAGACGTCAGGTGGCACTTTTCGGGGAAATGTGCGCGGAACCCCTATTTGTTTATTTTTCTAAA
TACATTCAAATATGTATCCGCTCATGAGACAATAACCCTGATAAATGCTTCAATAATATTGAAAAAGGAA
GAGTATGCGCTCACGCAACTGGTCCAGAACCTTGACCGAACGCAGCGGTGGTAACGGCGCAGTGGCGGTT
TTCATGGCTTGTTATGACTGTTTTTTTGGGGTACAGTCTATGCCTCGGGCATCCAAGCAGCAAGCGCGTT
ACGCCGTGGGTCGATGTTTGATGTTATGGAGCAGCAACGATGTTACGCAGCAGGGCAGTCGCCCTAAAAC
AAAGTTAAACATCATGAGGGAAGCGGTGATCGCCGAAGTATCGACTCAACTATCAGAGGTAGTTGGCGTC
ATCGAGCGCCATCTCGAACCGACGTTGCTGGCCGTACATTTGTACGGCTCCGCAGTGGATGGCGGCCTGA
AGCCACACAGCGATATTGATTTGCTGGTTACGGTGACCGTAAGGCTTGATGAAACAACGCGGCGAGCTTT
GATCAACGACCTTTTGGAAACTTCGGCTTCCCCTGGAGAGAGCGAGATTCTCCGCGCTGTAGAAGTCACC
ATTGTTGTGCACGACGACATCATTCCGTGGCGTTATCCAGCTAAGCGCGAACTGCAATTTGGAGAATGGC
AGCGCAATGACATTCTTGCAGGTATCTTCGAGCCAGCCACGATCGACATTGATCTGGCTATCTTGCTGAC
AAAAGCAAGAGAACATAGCGTTGCCTTGGTAGGTCCAGCGGCGGAGGAACTCTTTGATCCGGTTCCTGAA
CAGGATCTATTTGAGGCGCTAAATGAAACCTTAACGCTATGGAACTCGCCGCCCGACTGGGCTGGCGATG
AGCGAAATGTAGTGCTTACGTTGTCCCGCATTTGGTACAGCGCAGTAACCGGCAAAATCGCGCCGAAGGA
TGTCGCTGCCGACTGGGCAATGGAGCGCCTGCCGGCCCAGTATCAGCCCGTCATACTTGAAGCTAGACAG
GCTTATCTTGGACAAGAAGAAGATCGCTTGGCCTCGCGCGCAGATCAGTTGGAAGAATTTGTCCATTACG
TAAAAGGCGAGATCACCAAGGTAGTCGGCAAATAACTGTCAGACCAAGTTTACTCATATATACTTTAGAT
TGATTTAAAACTTCATTTTTAATTTAAAAGGATCTAGGTGAAGATCCTTTTTGATAATCTCATGACCAAA
ATCCCTTAACGTGAGTTTTCGTTCCACTGAGCGTCAGACCCCGTAGAAAAGATCAAAGGATCTTCTTGAG
ATCCTTTTTTTCTGCGCGTAATCTGCTGCTTGCAAACAAAAAAACCACCGCTACCAGCGGTGGTTTGTTT
GCCGGATCAAGAGCTACCAACTCTTTTTCCGAAGGTAACTGGCTTCAGCAGAGCGCAGATACCAAATACT
GTCCTTCTAGTGTAGCCGTAGTTAGGCCACCACTTCAAGAACTCTGTAGCACCGCCTACATACCTCGCTC
TGCTAATCCTGTTACCAGTGGCTGCTGCCAGTGGCGATAAGTCGTGTCTTACCGGGTTGGACTCAAGACG
ATAGTTACCGGATAAGGCGCAGCGGTCGGGCTGAACGGGGGGTTCGTGCACACAGCCCAGCTTGGAGCGA
ACGACCTACACCGAACTGAGATACCTACAGCGTGAGCTATGAGAAAGCGCCACGCTTCCCGAAGGGAGAA
AGGCGGACAGGTATCCGGTAAGCGGCAGGGTCGGAACAGGAGAGCGCACGAGGGAGCTTCCAGGGGGAAA
CGCCTGGTATCTTTATAGTCCTGTCGGGTTTCGCCACCTCTGACTTGAGCGTCGATTTTTGTGATGCTCG
TCAGGGGGGCGGAGCCTATGGAAAAACGCCAGCAACGCGGCCTTTTTACGGTTCCTGGCCTTTTGCTGGC
CTTTTGCTCACATGTTCTTTCCTGCGTTATCCCCTGATTCTGTGGATAACCGTATTACCGCCTTTGAGTG
AGCTGATACCGCTCGCCGCAGCCGAACGACCGAGCGCAGCGAGTCAGTGAGCGAGGAAGCGGAAGAGCGC
CCAATACGCAAACCGCCTCTCCCCGCGCGTTGGCCGATTCATTAATCACTCTGTGGTCTCAAATGATGGC
TGAAGCCGGTGACGAGAATCTTTACGCCGCCGCCAGAGACATCGCCAGAGCTCTCGGCAAGGATCCAAGT
GCCGCCGGAGATATCTTACAGATTCTCTCCGGTTATGGCGCTTCCGGAAACCGCGGCGGAGATCCTCGAC
CCACCCCATCCCGCGGCGGCTCAAACGTCAACTTTGACCGAGCCCTCACCTCTTTAGAGAGACAGATCTC
CAGCTACATCGTGGAAGATCGACCGATCTGGTCTGATCCCGTTGACTCGCGCACCTTCCTCGACTCTGTT
GATGAGCTACTTGCGATTGCCGGAGACTTGAGATCCATGGCCGGAGATAAATCCGTCGCCGTCTGTCAAT
CCCGTGCCGATGAGCTGATTCAACAGGTGATGTTTAGGCTTCAAGAAGAGTTTGGATTTGTAATGGACCG
AGCCCCTGACTCGTTTGACTCGGACGATGAGTTCCCCGGCGAAGAGGACAACGACACAAGCGACGGGGTA
ATCGTTGCTCGTCCAATCACTGATTACAAAATCGTGATCGAGGCGTTACAATCTAGCGTTATTGGCGATC
TAAACGCGATCGCTGTGCGCATGGTCGCTGGTGGATTTGCAAAAGAGTGTTCAAGAGTGTACAGCAGTCG
ACGAAGAGAGTTTCTAGAGGAGAGTTTGTCGAGGTTACATCTCAGAGGACTAAGTATGGAGGAAGTGCAA
GAGAGTCCATGGCAAGATCTTGAGGACGAAATCGACCGTTGGATTAAAGCCGTAACGCTGATATTCCACG
TTTTCTTCCCGAGCGAGCGGCTTCTCTGCGATCGCGTTTTCTCTGATCTTCCTGTTTCCTCTGTAACCGA
TCTTTCTTTCATGGAAGTTTGTCGCGGAACCACAACACAGCTTCTGAATTTCGCAGACGCGATCGCTTTA
GGAAGCCGTTTACCTGAACGTTTGTTTAAGGTTGTGGATTTATACGAAGCGATGCAAGACCTTATTCCTA
AGATGGAAACGCTATTTTCTGATCGATATTGTTCGCCGCTAAGGCATGAGGCGCTCGCGATTCATAAACG
GTTAGGAGAAGCGATTAGAGGGATATTTATGGAGCTGGAGAATTTAATCCGACGTGACCCTCCCAAAACA
GCGTTTCCTGGCGGTGGGATTCACCCGATCACGCGGTACGTGATGAATTATCTGCGTGCGGCGTGTAAAT
CGCGGCAATCGTTGGAGCAGATACTTGACCAGACAGGAAATGAAACCGGATCAGATACCAGACCGTTGTC
TGTGCAAATCATATGGGTTTTGGAGTTGTTGGAGAGTAACTTGGAAGGCAAGAAAAGAACTTATCGTGAT
CCGTCTTTGTGTTTCTTGTTCATGATGAACAATGACAAGTATATTCTTGATAAGGCTAAGGATAACGAGC
TAGGTTTAGTCCTAGGAGAAGATTGGATTGTGAAGCACGCAGCGAAACTGAGGCAATACCATTCTAATTA
CCGAAGGAGCTCATGGAACCAAGTGGTGGGATTGCTTAGGACCGATGGTCCGTATCCCAAGTTAGTAGAG
AACCTAAGATTGTTCAAATCACAGTTCGATGAGGTGTGTAAGGTGCAATCTCAATGGGTTGTTAGTGATG
GGCAATTGAGGGAGGAGTTAAGAAGCTCTGTTGCCGGAATTGTATCTCCGGCGTACTCGAATTTCATCAG
AAGATTGAAGGAGTCACCGGAGATTAATGGGAGGCGTGGAGAGCCGTTTATTCCGTATACTGTTGAAGAT
GTGGAGTTTATAATCAAACGGTTGTTCAAGGAAAGCTCAAGTTGAGCTTTGAGACCACGAA
Features (pLannotate 1.2.2; 7 found; start..end, strand, type, name):
    110..214     +  promoter       AmpR promoter: bla
    205..285     -  CDS            int (fragment): INT2_ECOLX - Protein inferred from homology: Swiss-Prot protein existence level 3. Putative integrase believed to be involved in the insertion of antibiotic resistance genes into plasmids and transposons. From Escherichia coli.
    371..427     +  CDS            GmR (fragment): gentamycin acetyltransferase; aacC1; confers resistance to gentamycin
    434..1222    +  CDS            aadA: S3AD_ECOLX - Experimental evidence at protein level: Swiss-Prot protein existence level 1. Mediates bacterial resistance to the antibiotics streptomycin and spectinomycin. From Escherichia coli.
   1396..1984    +  rep_origin     ori: high-copy-number ColE1/pMB1/pBR322/pUC origin of replication
   2167..2216    +  CDS            lacI (fragment): lac repressor; lacI; The lac repressor binds to the lac operator to inhibit transcription in E. coli. This inhibition can be relieved by adding lactose or isopropyl-β-D-thiogalactopyranoside (IPTG).
   2236..4032    +  CDS            EXO70B2: E70B2_ARATH - Experimental evidence at protein level: Swiss-Prot protein existence level 1. Component of an exocyst subcomplex specifically involved in autophagy-related, Golgi-independent membrane traffic to the vacuole. Regulates autophagosome formation and autophagy-related Golgi- independent import into the vacuole (By similarity). Positive regulator of defense responses to pathogenic bacteria (e.g. P.syringae pv. maculicola), to the biotrophic oomycete H.arabidopsidis and to fungi (e.g. B.graminis hordei), especially in cell wall apposition formation related to plant defense (PubMed:21199
