[The description below was written by a language model from this plasmid's Addgene catalogue record, the feature table of its GenBank file and pLannotate feature annotations shown in this document.]
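Description:
pUG-65 is a Golden Gate/MoClo-style cloning module from the UbiGate toolbox, a synthetic biology kit built for analysing ubiquitination. It is based on the small pICH41308 acceptor backbone and is meant purely for propagation in E. coli rather than for expression. Replication relies on a high-copy ColE1/pUC-type origin. Selection is provided by the aadA aminoglycoside adenylyltransferase gene, which confers spectinomycin (and streptomycin) resistance and lies downstream of a bla (AmpR-type) promoter. The short integrase, gentamicin acetyltransferase and lacI fragments picked up by automated annotation appear to be non-functional remnants flanking the resistance cassette and cloning site.

The insert is the coding sequence of Arabidopsis thaliana EXO70B2 (AT1G07000), about 1.8 kb. EXO70B2 is an exocyst subunit family protein annotated as involved in autophagy-related membrane traffic to the vacuole and as a positive regulator of defence responses to bacterial, oomycete and fungal pathogens. Internal BpiI and BsaI recognition sites were removed by point mutation so that the sequence is compatible with type IIS assembly. The fragment was inserted through BpiI sites that were destroyed in the process. According to the depositor, it is released with BsaI for transfer into a Level 1 cloning vector.

No promoter, terminator or tag for the insert is annotated, so the module carries only the gene part and must be combined with other parts to form a transcription unit. The two sequence records differ by two nucleotides in length and in their start coordinates but describe the same elements; only the generated feature table annotates the EXO70B2 coding region.
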