Addgene plasmid #104716: pUG-65
Purpose: Cloning Module
Depositing lab: Marco Trujillo. Depositing organization: Leibniz Institute of Plant Biochemistry (IPB). Publication: UbiGate: a synthetic biology toolbox to analyse ubiquitination. Kowarschik K, Hoehenwarter W, Marillonnet S, Trujillo M. New Phytol. 2018 Mar;217(4):1749-1763. doi: 10.1111/nph.14900. Epub 2017 Nov 30. PubMed 29194629.
Backbone
  Vector backbone: pICH41308
  Backbone manufacturer: self-made
  Backbone size w/o insert (bp): 2251
  Vector type: Synthetic Biology
Growth in bacteria
  Bacterial resistance: Spectinomycin, 50 μg/mL
  Growth temperature: 37°C
  Growth strain: DH5alpha
  Copy number: High Copy
Gene/Insert
  Gene/Insert name: Exo70B2 (alt name: AT1G07000)
  Species: A. thaliana (mustard weed)
  Insert size (bp): 1808
  Mutation: BpiI/BsaI sites removed by point-mutation
  Entrez Gene: EXO70B2 (a.k.a. AT1G07000, ATEXO70B2, F10K1.28, F10K1_28, exocyst subunit exo70 family protein B2)
  Cloning method: Restriction Enzyme; 5′ cloning site BpiI (destroyed during cloning); 3′ cloning site BpiI (destroyed during cloning)
  Sequencing primers: 5′ moclof, agcgaggaagcggaagagcg; 3′ moclor, gccacctgacgtctaagaaacc
Terms and licenses: Academic/Nonprofit Terms; Industry Terms: Not Available to Industry
Depositor comments: release insert with BsaI and clone to Level 1 cloning vector
How to cite: pUG-65 was a gift from Marco Trujillo (Addgene plasmid # 104716 ; http://n2t.net/addgene:104716 ; RRID:Addgene_104716)
